>Addgene plasmid #233462 | Reckleen_3plus_sgRNA_ptet_pos5a1 | addgene full sequence | sequence record 467780 | Addgene NGS Result
CTCGGGTACAAATCACTGTAATGATCTTAATTCCTAATTTTTGTTGACACTCTATCATTGATAGAGTTAT
TTTAGTCCAGAGACCGAAAGTGAAACGTGATTTCATGCGTCATTTTGAACATTTTGTAAATCTTATTTAA
TAATGTGTGCGGCAATTCACATTTAATTTATGAATGTTTTCTTAACATCGCGGCAACTCAAGAAACGGCA
GGTTCGGATCTTAGCTACTAGAGAAAGAGGAGAAATACTAGATGCGTAAAGGCGAAGAACTTTTCACTGG
CGTAGTACCAATTTTAGTGGAGCTGGACGGAGATGTAAATGGTCATAAGTTTTCAGTTCGAGGAGAAGGC
GAAGGAGATGCAACTAACGGTAAGCTGACACTAAAGTTTATCTGTACCACGGGTAAACTGCCGGTCCCAT
GGCCGACACTGGTTACTACACTTACTTATGGTGTACAATGCTTTGCTCGTTATCCTGACCATATGAAGCA
GCACGATTTCTTCAAATCGGCCATGCCTGAAGGATACGTGCAAGAACGTACAATTAGCTTTAAAGATGAC
GGCACCTATAAAACGCGCGCCGAAGTTAAATTCGAGGGTGACACATTGGTTAATCGTATAGAACTTAAGG
GCATTGACTTCAAAGAAGATGGCAACATCCTTGGCCATAAACTGGAATATAATTTTAACTCTCACAATGT
CTACATTACGGCGGATAAACAAAAGAATGGCATTAAAGCGAATTTCAAAATCCGCCACAATGTCGAAGAC
GGCTCGGTTCAACTGGCGGACCATTATCAGCAGAACACCCCAATCGGTGATGGCCCGGTTCTGTTACCTG
ATAATCATTACCTTTCTACTCAAAGCGTTTTATCTAAAGATCCTAACGAGAAGCGTGATCATATGGTTCT
ACTGGAATTTGTTACCGCAGCTGGTATCACGCACGGCATGGATGAGCTGTATAAATAACCAGGCATCAAA
TAAAACGAAAGGCTCAGTCGAAAGACTGGGCCTTTCGTTTTATCTGTTGTTTGTCGGTGAACGCTCTCTA
CTAGAGTCACACTGGCTCACCTTCGGGTGGGCCTTTCTGCGTTTATAGGTCTCAGTTTCAGAGCTATGCT
GGAAACAGCATAGCAAGTTGAAATAAGGCTAGTCCGTTATCAACTTGAAAAAGTGGCACCGAGTCGGTGC
TTTTTTCTCGGTACCAAATTCCAGAAAAGAGGCCTCCCGAAAGGGGGGCCTTTTTTCGTTTTGGTCCACC
CTGCACGATAACACTGACAGGTGAGACGACTCATCGCAACTAGTAGCGGCCGCTGCAGTCCGGCAAAAAA
GGGCAAGGTGTCACCACCCTGCCCTTTTTCTTTAAAACCGAAAAGATTACTTCGCGTTATGCAGGCTTCC
TCGCTCACTGACTCGCTGCGCTCGGTCGTTCGGCTGCGGCGAGCGGTATCAGCTCACTCAAAGGCGGTAA
TACGGTTATCCACAGAATCAGGGGATAACGCAGGAAAGAACATGTGAGCAAAAGGCCAGCAAAAGGCCAG
GAACCGTAAAAAGGCCGCGTTGCTGGCGTTTTTCCATAGGCTCCGCCCCCCTGACGAGCATCACAAAAAT
CGACGCTCAAGTCAGAGGTGGCGAAACCCGACAGGACTATAAAGATACCAGGCGTTTCCCCCTGGAAGCT
CCCTCGTGCGCTCTCCTGTTCCGACCCTGCCGCTTACCGGATACCTGTCCGCCTTTCTCCCTTCGGGAAG
CGTGGCGCTTTCTCATAGCTCACGCTGTAGGTATCTCAGTTCGGTGTAGGTCGTTCGCTCCAAGCTGGGC
TGTGTGCACGAACCCCCCGTTCAGCCCGACCGCTGCGCCTTATCCGGTAACTATCGTCTTGAGTCCAACC
CGGTAAGACACGACTTATCGCCACTGGCAGCAGCCACTGGTAACAGGATTAGCAGAGCGAGGTATGTAGG
CGGTGCTACAGAGTTCTTGAAGTGGTGGCCTAACTACGGCTACACTAGAAGAACAGTATTTGGTATCTGC
GCTCTGCTGAAGCCAGTTACCTTCGGAAAAAGAGTTGGTAGCTCTTGATCCGGCAAACAAACCACCGCTG
GTAGCGGTGGTTTTTTTGTTTGCAAGCAGCAGATTACGCGCAGAAAAAAAGGATCTCAAGAAGATCCTTT
GATCTTTTCTACGGGGTCTGACGCTCAGTGGAACGAAAACTCACGTTAAGGGATTTTGGTCATGAGATTA
TCAAAAAGGATCTTCACCTAGATCCTTTTAAATTAAAAATGAAGTTTTAAATCAATCTAAAGTATATATG
AGTAAACTTGGTCTGACAGCTCGAGTCCCGTCAAGTCAGCGTAATGCTCTGCCAGTGTTACAACCAATTA
ACCAATTCTGATTAGAAAAACTCATCGAGCATCAAATGAAACTGCAATTTATTCATATCAGGATTATCAA
TACCATATTTTTGAAAAAGCCGTTTCTGTAATGAAGGAGAAAACTCACCGAGGCAGTTCCATAGGATGGC
AAGATCCTGGTATCGGTCTGCGATTCCGACTCGTCCAACATCAATACAACCTATTAATTTCCCCTCGTCA
AAAATAAGGTTATCAAGTGAGAAATCACCATGAGTGACGACTGAATCCGGTGAGAATGGCAAAAGCTTAT
GCATTTCTTTCCAGACTTGTTCAACAGGCCAGCCATTACGCTCGTCATCAAAATCACTCGCATCAACCAA
ACCGTTATTCATTCGTGATTGCGCCTGAGCCAGACGAAATACGCGATCGCTGTTAAAAGGACAATTACAA
ACAGGAATCGAATGCAACCGGCGCAGGAACACTGCCAGCGCATCAACAATATTTTCACCTGAATCAGGAT
ATTCTTCTAATACCTGGAATGCTGTTTTCCCGGGGATCGCAGTGGTGAGTAACCATGCATCATCAGGAGT
ACGGATAAAATGCTTGATGGTCGGAAGAGGCATAAATTCCGTCAGCCAGTTTAGTCTGACCATCTCATCT
GTAACATCATTGGCAACGCTACCTTTGCCATGTTTCAGAAACAACTCTGGCGCATCGGGCTTCCCATACA
ATCGATAGATTGTCGCACCTGATTGCCCGACATTATCGCGAGCCCATTTATACCCATATAAATCAGCATC
CATGTTGGAATTTAATCGCGGCCTGGAGCAAGACGTTTCCCGTTGAATATGGCTCATAACACCCCTTGTA
TTACTGTTTATGTAAGCAGACAGTTTTATTGTTCATGATGATATATTTTTATCTTGTGCAATGTAACATC
AGAGATTTTGAGACACAACGTGGCTTTGTTGAATAAATCGAACTTTTGCTGAGTTGAAGGATCAGCTCGA
GTGCCACTTGACGTCTAAGAAACCATTATTATCATGACATTAACCTATAAAAATAGGCGTATCACGAGGC
AGAATTTCAGATAAAAAAAATCCTTAGCTTTCGCTAAGGATGATTTCTGGAATTCGCGGCCGCTTCTAGA
GAGCGATGAGTCGT
Features (pLannotate 1.2.2; 11 found; start..end, strand, type, name):
     49..67      +  protein_bind   tet operator: bacterial operator O1 for the tetR and tetA genes tetracycline repressor TetR
    252..965     +  CDS            Superfolder GFP: Superfolder GFP is a basic (constitutively fluorescent) green fluorescent protein published in 2005, derived from Aequorea victoria. It is reported to be a very rapidly-maturing weak dimer.
    977..1048    +  terminator     rrnB T1 terminator: transcription terminator T1 from the E. coli rrnB gene
   1064..1091    +  terminator     T7Te terminator: phage T7 early transcription terminator
   1123..1190    +  misc_RNA       tracrRNA (fragment): trans-activating CRISPR RNA for the Streptococcus pyogenes CRISPR/Cas9 system
   1299..1318    +  misc_feature   BioBrick suffix: universal suffix for all parts
   1319..1376    +  terminator     his operon terminator: This putative transcriptin terminator from the E. coli his operon has a 2-bp deletion introduced during synthesis. Its efficiency has not been determined.
   1571..2159    -  rep_origin     ori: high-copy-number ColE1/pMB1/pBR322/pUC origin of replication
   2392..3207    -  CDS            KanR: aminoglycoside phosphotransferase; aph(3')-Ia; confers resistance to kanamycin in bacteria or G418 (Geneticin®) in eukaryotes
   3434..3477    -  terminator     bacterial terminator: putative bacterial transcription terminator
   3480..3501    +  misc_feature   BioBrick prefix: BioBrick prefix for parts that do not start with "ATG"
