[The description below was written by a language model from this plasmid's Addgene catalogue record and pLannotate feature annotations shown in this document.]
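Description:
Reckleen_3plus_sgRNA_ptet_pos5a1 is a small (about 3.5 kb) bacterial Level 1 part plasmid from the RECKLEEN toolkit, a lambda Red/CRISPR-Cas9 single-plasmid genome-editing platform developed for Klebsiella pneumoniae. It was custom built with Marburg Collection modular cloning parts and is meant for Golden Gate assembly rather than for direct use in editing. The plasmid is propagated in E. coli at high copy through a ColE1/pUC-type origin and is selected with kanamycin via the aph(3')-Ia KanR gene. BioBrick prefix and suffix sequences and flanking bacterial terminators (including a his operon terminator) frame and insulate the cargo region.

The payload is an sgRNA transcription unit placeholder. A Ptet promoter, marked in the annotation by a tet operator bound by TetR, makes guide expression tetracycline-repressor controlled. It lies upstream of a superfolder GFP dropout cassette that ends in the rrnB T1 and T7Te terminators. Immediately downstream is a fragment of the Streptococcus pyogenes tracrRNA, corresponding to the Cas9 sgRNA scaffold. In a dropout design of this kind, the sfGFP cassette is replaced by a user-chosen spacer during Golden Gate cloning, placing the spacer between the promoter and the scaffold, and correct clones can be recognised by their loss of green fluorescence. No spacer is specified in the record, consistent with this being an empty entry vector.

The "pos5a1" designation indicates the assembly position this unit occupies, and the "3plus" in the name, together with the stated purpose, points to its use alongside sibling position parts to build RECKLEEN plasmids carrying multiple sgRNAs for multiplexed targeting.
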