Addgene plasmid #233462: Reckleen_3plus_sgRNA_ptet_pos5a1
Purpose: Level 1 part, Ptet sfgfp dropout sgRNA for position 5a1, for building RECKLEEN plasmid with multiple sgRNAs
Depositing lab: Anke Becker. Depositing organization: Philipps-Universitaet Marburg. Publication: RECKLEEN is a lambda Red/CRISPR-Cas9 based single plasmid platform for enhanced genome editing in Klebsiella pneumoniae. Elsayed EM, Stukenberg D, Meier D, Schmeck B, Becker A. Commun Biol. 2025 Oct 30;8(1):1509. doi: 10.1038/s42003-025-08934-8. PubMed 41168338.
Backbone
  Vector backbone: Custom built using Marburg Collection
  Vector type: CRISPR
Growth in bacteria
  Bacterial resistance: Kanamycin, 50 μg/mL
  Growth temperature: 37°C
  Growth strain: DH5alpha
  Copy number: High Copy
Gene/Insert
  Gene/Insert name: Level 1 part, Ptet sfgfp dropout sgRNA for position 5a1, ColE1 ori, and KanR.
  gRNA/shRNA sequence: Unspecified
  Species: Other
  Cloning method: Golden Gate
Terms and licenses: Academic/Nonprofit Terms; Industry Terms
Depositor comments: Please visit https://doi.org/10.21203/rs.3.rs-5859838/v1 for preprint.
How to cite: Reckleen_3plus_sgRNA_ptet_pos5a1 was a gift from Anke Becker (Addgene plasmid # 233462 ; http://n2t.net/addgene:233462 ; RRID:Addgene_233462)
